>Addgene plasmid #130858 | MLKS2delKASHec | depositor full sequence | sequence record 250394 | Full Sequence
CTTTCCTGCGTTATCCCCTGATTCTGTGGATAACCGTATTACCGCCTTTGAGTGAGCTGATACCGCTCGC
CGCAGCCGAACGACCGAGCGCAGCGAGTCAGTGAGCGAGGAAGCGGAAGAGCGCCCAATACGCAAACCGC
CTCTCCCCGCGCGTTGGCCGATTCATTAATGCAGCTGGCACGACAGGTTTCCCGACTGGAAAGCGGGCAG
TGAGCGCAACGCAATTAATACGCGTACCGCTAGCCAGGAAGAGTTTGTAGAAACGCAAAAAGGCCATCCG
TCAGGATGGCCTTCTGCTTAGTTTGATGCCTGGCAGTTTATGGCGGGCGTCCTGCCCGCCACCCTCCGGG
CCGTTGCTTCACAACGTTCAAATCCGCTCCCGGCGGATTTGTCCTACTCAGGAGAGCGTTCACCGACAAA
CAACAGATAAAACGAAAGGCCCAGTCTTCCGACTGAGCCTTTCGTTTTATTTGATGCCTGGCAGTTCCCT
ACTCTCGCGTTAACGCTAGCATGGATGTTTTCCCAGTCACGACGTTGTAAAACGACGGCCAGTCTTAAGC
TCGGGCCCCAAATAATGATTTTATTTTGACTGATAGTGACCTGTTCGTTGCAACAAATTGATGAGCAATG
CTTTTTTATAATGCCAACTTTGTACAAAAAAGCAGGCTTCATGGTCTCCAAGGGCGAGGAGCTGTTCACC
GGGGTGGTCCCCATCCTGGTGGAGCTGGATGGCGACGTTAACGGGCACAAGTTCTCGGTGTCTGGCGAGG
GGGAGGGCGACGCTACCTACGGGAAGCTCACGCTGAAGTTCATCTGCACGACCGGCAAGCTGCCGGTGCC
CTGGCCAACACTCGTCACAACTCTGACTTACGGCGTCCAGTGCTTCTCGCGCTACCCTGATCACATGAAG
CAGCATGACTTCTTCAAGTCGGCTATGCCCGAGGGCTACGTGCAGGAGCGGACGATCTTCTTCAAGGACG
ATGGCAACTACAAGACACGCGCGGAGGTCAAGTTCGAGGGGGACACTCTCGTTAACAGGATCGAGCTGAA
GGGCATTGACTTCAAGGAGGATGGCAATATCCTCGGGCACAAGCTGGAGTACAACTACAATTCCCATAAC
GTGTACATCATGGCCGACAAGCAGAAGAACGGCATTAAGGTCAATTTCAAGATCCGGCACAACATTGAGG
ATGGCAGCGTTCAGCTCGCGGACCATTACCAGCAGAACACACCGATCGGGGATGGCCCTGTCCTCCTGCC
CGACAATCACTACCTCTCCACTCAGAGCGCCCTGTCGAAGGACCCGAACGAGAAGAGGGACCATATGGTG
CTCCTGGAGTTCGTCACAGCCGCGGGCATCACTCTCGGGATGGATGAGCTGTACAAGGGGGCGGGCGACT
ACAAGGACGATGACGATAAGGCTTACCCCTACGACGTGCCGGATTACGCCGGGGCTGGCATGGGGCGCTC
ACTCTCCCCGCTCCTGAGGCAGGAGCTGGACAACCTGGATAAGGACGCCGATTCTCGCAGGGCTGCCATG
AAGGCTCTCAAGTCATACGCCCGCCACCTGGATAGCAAGTCGATCCCCCATTTCCTGGCCGAGGTCTCTG
ACACGACCGCCGCTGGCGCGGGGGCCGGCAGCGGGATGCCAACCGGCGGGGAGTTCACGATCTCGCTCTA
CGAGGTCCTGGCCAGGGTTCACGGGCGGAACATCGTGCCCCAGATCGGCAATATTATGGCGACCATTATG
TGCACGCTCTCCAGCTCGGGCGGGTCATTCCCACTGCACCAGGCCTGCTCCAAGGTTGTGCCAGCTATCG
CTAGGCATGGCATTGATCCGTCGGCCCCAGACGGCGAGAAGGCCGGGATCATTGCTAGCCTCTGCCGCCC
ACTGTGCTCGGCTCTCATGGGCGGGAGCCAGGACGGCGGCGCTGCCAGCGGCGCTGCCCTCTGCCTGAAG
GCCCTGGTTGAGTCTTCAAACTGGAGGTTCGCGTCGGGCGAGCTGGTGAATGAGGTCTGCCTGAAGGTGG
CCGGCGCTATGCACGACTCGGCCACACGGTCGAACGCTCATATGGGGCTGGCCATGGCGCTCGTGAAGCA
CAATGGCCTCATCGCTGAGGCCTACGCGCGCTCTATCGTCAGGTCCGGCCTCCAGATTCTGGACGGGGAT
ACCGCTGACTCCAGCTCGCAGAAGAGGCTGTCCGCCATCCAGATGATTAACTTCTTCATGAAGTTCGTGG
ACCCGAGGTGCCTGTCTTCAGAGCTGGGCCGGGTTATCGATGTGATGGAGCGCTGCCAGAATGACCGGAT
GCCCTTCGTGCGGGGCGCGGCTTTCGAGGCCTCTCAGTCAGCGCGCAACATTGCCGCGCAGAAGGGCTCC
AGGCACGAGGTTGGGACCTCTCCTATGGTGGGCTCAAACTTCCATAAGAGGAGGGAGAAGTCCCCTTGCC
GGAGCCTCTGGGGCGCCAAGAGGTCCCCCGCTGCCTCTACGATGGCCGCTGCTAGCCCTGTGCAGTTCCG
CTCTCCGGAGTCACAGGTCGTTGATTCCAGCATCATGAATGGCTCCACACTCCACGACTCCCCAGTGAGC
GTCGGCCAGTCGTCTTGCAACTTCGACCAGAGCAGGCGGACTAACCGCAGGCTGTGGTCGAATGACGCGG
TTGATGTGTCTCTGAAGGACGGCCTCTTCATCCAGCTGTGCTCCAACAGCAATTCGTACGAGGACGATCT
GGGCGAGGTTTGCGATAGCGAGGTGACCGACGCTAACTTCGAGTGCACCAATACGTTCGCCGGGTTCGTC
TCTCCCTCACACAATGGCTCCATCAGCAGGGATAAGACGCCTTCACCGCGGGCCTCGGACAGGCCCATCA
ACATTGACGATGTGAAGATCTACTCCACGCCAAGGAAGCTCCTGCGGCTCCTGCAGTCATCCTACGACTC
GGATTCTGCCTCAAACATCGGGCAGAGCACGGCCAAGCTCAGGGGCCTCTCCTCCCCCGACCAGGAGCAC
AAGGGCCTCGTCATTTCTTCAGAGCAGATGCAGTCGCTGCATTCTGACAATAAGGGCGATGAGATGAAGG
ACGAGAACGAGACCATCTACATGCAGAATAGCAAGGGCAGGACACAGACTCTCTCGAACGCTGACGCCTC
AGTCCTGTCCACAACTGAGGCCGAGAACACAAGCATCAAGACTTCGCCTGAGATTGAGCTGAATGGGGAC
GATGTTTGCATCACCTCCAGCATTGGCAAGACGCGGAAGTACCGCGCGAAGTTCACCCTCTTCCTGTCCG
TCATCGTTATTTTCCTCGCTATCATTACGATGCTGATCGCTGCCGCATGAGACCCAGCTTTCTTGTACAA
AGTTGGCATTATAAGAAAGCATTGCTTATCAATTTGTTGCAACGAACAGGTCACTATCAGTCAAAATAAA
ATCATTATTTGCCATCCAGCTGATATCCCCTATAGTGAGTCGTATTACATGGTCATAGCTGTTTCCTGGC
AGCTCTGGCCCGTGTCTCAAAATCTCTGATGTTACATTGCACAAGATAAAAATATATCATCATGAACAAT
AAAACTGTCTGCTTACATAAACAGTAATACAAGGGGTGTTATGAGCCATATTCAACGGGAAACGTCGAGG
CCGCGATTAAATTCCAACATGGATGCTGATTTATATGGGTATAAATGGGCTCGCGATAATGTCGGGCAAT
CAGGTGCGACAATCTATCGCTTGTATGGGAAGCCCGATGCGCCAGAGTTGTTTCTGAAACATGGCAAAGG
TAGCGTTGCCAATGATGTTACAGATGAGATGGTCAGACTAAACTGGCTGACGGAATTTATGCCTCTTCCG
ACCATCAAGCATTTTATCCGTACTCCTGATGATGCATGGTTACTCACCACTGCGATCCCCGGAAAAACAG
CATTCCAGGTATTAGAAGAATATCCTGATTCAGGTGAAAATATTGTTGATGCGCTGGCAGTGTTCCTGCG
CCGGTTGCATTCGATTCCTGTTTGTAATTGTCCTTTTAACAGCGATCGCGTATTTCGTCTCGCTCAGGCG
CAATCACGAATGAATAACGGTTTGGTTGATGCGAGTGATTTTGATGACGAGCGTAATGGCTGGCCTGTTG
AACAAGTCTGGAAAGAAATGCATAAACTTTTGCCATTCTCACCGGATTCAGTCGTCACTCATGGTGATTT
CTCACTTGATAACCTTATTTTTGACGAGGGGAAATTAATAGGTTGTATTGATGTTGGACGAGTCGGAATC
GCAGACCGATACCAGGATCTTGCCATCCTATGGAACTGCCTCGGTGAGTTTTCTCCTTCATTACAGAAAC
GGCTTTTTCAAAAATATGGTATTGATAATCCTGATATGAATAAATTGCAGTTTCATTTGATGCTCGATGA
GTTTTTCTAATCAGAATTGGTTAATTGGTTGTAACACTGGCAGAGCATTACGCTGACTTGACGGGACGGC
GCAAGCTCATGACCAAAATCCCTTAACGTGAGTTACGCGTCGTTCCACTGAGCGTCAGACCCCGTAGAAA
AGATCAAAGGATCTTCTTGAGATCCTTTTTTTCTGCGCGTAATCTGCTGCTTGCAAACAAAAAAACCACC
GCTACCAGCGGTGGTTTGTTTGCCGGATCAAGAGCTACCAACTCTTTTTCCGAAGGTAACTGGCTTCAGC
AGAGCGCAGATACCAAATACTGTTCTTCTAGTGTAGCCGTAGTTAGGCCACCACTTCAAGAACTCTGTAG
CACCGCCTACATACCTCGCTCTGCTAATCCTGTTACCAGTGGCTGCTGCCAGTGGCGATAAGTCGTGTCT
TACCGGGTTGGACTCAAGACGATAGTTACCGGATAAGGCGCAGCGGTCGGGCTGAACGGGGGGTTCGTGC
ACACAGCCCAGCTTGGAGCGAACGACCTACACCGAACTGAGATACCTACAGCGTGAGCTATGAGAAAGCG
CCACGCTTCCCGAAGGGAGAAAGGCGGACAGGTATCCGGTAAGCGGCAGGGTCGGAACAGGAGAGCGCAC
GAGGGAGCTTCCAGGGGGAAACGCCTGGTATCTTTATAGTCCTGTCGGGTTTCGCCACCTCTGACTTGAG
CGTCGATTTTTGTGATGCTCGTCAGGGGGGCGGAGCCTATGGAAAAACGCCAGCAACGCGGCCTTTTTAC
GGTTCCTGGCCTTTTGCTGGCCTTTTGCTCACATGTT
Features (pLannotate 1.2.2; 10 found; start..end, strand, type, name):
    121..213     +  CDS            lacI (fragment): lac repressor; lacI; The lac repressor binds to the lac operator to inhibit transcription in E. coli. This inhibition can be relieved by adding lactose or isopropyl-β-D-thiogalactopyranoside (IPTG).
    268..295     -  terminator     rrnB T2 terminator: transcription terminator T2 from the E. coli rrnB gene
    427..470     +  terminator     rrnB T1 terminator: Escherichia coli rrnB; transcription terminator T1 from the E. coli rrnB gene
    517..553     -  CDS            lacZα (fragment): LacZα fragment of β-galactosidase; lacZ fragment
    569..668     +  protein_bind   attL1: mutant version of attL; recombination site for the Gateway® LR reaction LR Clonase™
    671..1387    +  CDS            EGFP: EGFP is a basic (constitutively fluorescent) green fluorescent protein published in 1996, derived from Aequorea victoria. It is reported to be a rapidly-maturing weak dimer with moderate acid sensitivity.
   3342..3441    -  protein_bind   attL2: mutant version of attL; recombination site for the Gateway® LR reaction LR Clonase™
   3459..3477    -  promoter       T7 promoter: promoter for bacteriophage T7 RNA polymerase
   3611..4420    +  CDS            KanR: aminoglycoside phosphotransferase; aph(3')-Ia; confers resistance to kanamycin in bacteria or G418 (Geneticin®) in eukaryotes
   4567..5155    +  rep_origin     ori: high-copy-number ColE1/pMB1/pBR322/pUC origin of replication
