>Addgene plasmid #130858 | MLKS2delKASHec | addgene full sequence | sequence record 255656 | Addgene NGS Result
GTAAAACGACGGCCAGTCTTAAGCTCGGGCCCCAAATAATGATTTTATTTTGACTGATAGTGACCTGTTC
GTTGCAACAAATTGATGAGCAATGCTTTTTTATAATGCCAACTTTGTACAAAAAAGCAGGCTTCATGGTC
TCCAAGGGGGAGGAGCTGTTCACCGGGGTGGTCCCCATCCTGGTGGAGCTGGATGGCGACGTTAACGGGC
ACAAGTTCTCGGTGTCTGGCGAGGGGGAGGGCGACGCTACCTACGGGAAGCTCACGCTGAAGTTCATCTG
CACGACCGGCAAGCTGCCGGTGCCCTGGCCAACACTCGTCACAACTCTGACTTACGGCGTCCAGTGCTTC
TCGCGCTACCCTGATCACATGAAGCAGCATGACTTCTTCAAGTCGGCTATGCCCGAGGGCTACGTGCAGG
AGCGGACGATCTTCTTCAAGGACGATGGCAACTACAAGACACGCGCGGAGGTCAAGTTCGAGGGGGACAC
TCTCGTTAACAGGATCGAGCTGAAGGGCATTGACTTCAAGGAGGATGGCAATATCCTCGGGCACAAGCTG
GAGTACAACTACAATTCCCATAACGTGTACATCATGGCCGACAAGCAGAAGAACGGCATTAAGGTCAATT
TCAAGATCCGGCACAACATTGAGGATGGCAGCGTTCAGCTCGCGGACCATTACCAGCAGAACACACCGAT
CGGGGATGGCCCTGTCCTCCTGCCCGACAATCACTACCTCTCCACTCAGAGCGCCCTGTCGAAGGACCCG
AACGAGAAGAGGGACCATATGGTGCTCCTGGAGTTCGTCACAGCCGCGGGCATCACTCTCGGGATGGATG
AGCTGTACAAGGGGGCGGGCGACTACAAGGACGATGACGATAAGGCTTACCCCTACGACGTGCCGGATTA
CGCCGGGGCTGGCATGGGGCGCTCACTCTCCCCGCTCCTGAGGCAGGAGCTGGACAACCTGGATAAGGAC
GCCGATTCTCGCAGGGCTGCCATGAAGGCTCTCAAGTCATACGCCCGCCACCTGGATAGCAAGTCGATCC
CCCATTTCCTGGCCGAGGTCTCTGACACGACCGCCGCTGGCGCGGGGGCCGGCAGCGGGATGCCAACCGG
CGGGGAGTTCACGATCTCGCTCTACGAGGTCCTGGCCAGGGTTCACGGGCGGAACATCGTGCCCCAGATC
GGCAATATTATGGCGACCATTATGTGCACGCTCTCCAGCTCGGGCGGGTCATTCCCACTGCACCAGGCCT
GCTCCAAGGTTGTGCCAGCTATCGCTAGGCATGGCATTGATCCGTCGGCCCCAGACGGCGAGAAGGCCGG
GATCATTGCTAGCCTCTGCCGCCCACTGTGCTCGGCTCTCATGGGCGGGAGCCAGGACGGCGGCGCTGCC
AGCGGCGCTGCCCTCTGCCTGAAGGCCCTGGTTGAGTCTTCAAACTGGAGGTTCGCGTCGGGCGAGCTGG
TGAATGAGGTCTGCCTGAAGGTGGCCGGCGCTATGCACGACTCGGCCACACGGTCGAACGCTCATATGGG
GCTGGCCATGGCGCTCGTGAAGCACAATGGCCTCATCGCTGAGGCCTACGCGCGCTCTATCGTCAGGTCC
GGCCTCCAGATTCTGGACGGGGATACCGCTGACTCCAGCTCGCAGAAGAGGCTGTCCGCCATCCAGATGA
TTAACTTCTTCATGAAGTTCGTGGACCCGAGGTGCCTGTCTTCAGAGCTGGGCCGGGTTATCGATGTGAT
GGAGCGCTGCCAGAATGACCGGATGCCCTTCGTGCGGGGCGCGGCTTTCGAGGCCTCTCAGTCAGCGCGC
AACATTGCCGCGCAGAAGGGCTCCAGGCACGAGGTTGGGACCTCTCCTATGGTGGGCTCAAACTTCCATA
AGAGGAGGGAGAAGTCCCCTTGCCGGAGCCTCTGGGGCGCCAAGAGGTCCCCCGCTGCCTCTACGATGGC
CGCTGCTAGCCCTGTGCAGTTCCGCTCTCCGGAGTCACAGGTCGTTGATTCCAGCATCATGAATGGCTCC
ACACTCCACGACTCCCCAGTGAGCGTCGGCCAGTCGTCTTGCAACTTCGACCAGAGCAGGCGGACTAACC
GCAGGCTGTGGTCGAATGACGCGGTTGATGTGTCTCTGAAGGACGGCCTCTTCATCCAGCTGTGCTCCAA
CAGCAATTCGTACGAGGACGATCTGGGCGAGGTTTGCGATAGCGAGGTGACCGACGCTAACTTCGAGTGC
ACCAATACGTTCGCCGGGTTCGTCTCTCCCTCACACAATGGCTCCATCAGCAGGGATAAGACGCCTTCAC
CGCGGGCCTCGGACAGGCCCATCAACATTGACGATGTGAAGATCTACTCCACGCCAAGGAAGCTCCTGCG
GCTCCTGCAGTCATCCTACGACTCGGATTCTGCCTCAAACATCGGGCAGAGCACGGCCAAGCTCAGGGGC
CTCTCCTCCCCCGACCAGGAGCACAAGGGCCTCGTCATTTCTTCAGAGCAGATGCAGTCGCTGCATTCTG
ACAATAAGGGCGATGAGATGAAGGACGAGAACGAGACCATCTACATGCAGAATAGCAAGGGCAGGACACA
GACTCTCTCGAACGCTGACGCCTCAGTCCTGTCCACAACTGAGGCCGAGAACACAAGCATCAAGACTTCG
CCTGAGATTGAGCTGAATGGGGACGATGTTTGCATCACCTCCAGCATTGGCAAGACGCGGAAGTACCGCG
CGAAGTTCACCCTCTTCCTGTCCGTCATCGTTATTTTCCTCGCTATCATTACGATGCTGATCGCTGCCGC
ATGAGACCCAGCTTTCTTGTACAAAGTTGGCATTATAAGAAAGCATTGCTTATCAATTTGTTGCAACGAA
CAGGTCACTATCAGTCAAAATAAAATCATTATTTGCCATCCAGCTGATATCCCCTATAGTGAGTCGTATT
ACATGGTCATAGCTGTTTCCTGGCAGCTCTGGCCCGTGTCTCAAAATCTCTGATGTTACATTGCACAAGA
TAAAAATATATCATCATGAACAATAAAACTGTCTGCTTACATAAACAGTAATACAAGGGGTGTTATGAGC
CATATTCAACGGGAAACGTCGAGGCCGCGATTAAATTCCAACATGGATGCTGATTTATATGGGTATAAAT
GGGCTCGCGATAATGTCGGGCAATCAGGTGCGACAATCTATCGCTTGTATGGGAAGCCCGATGCGCCAGA
GTTGTTTCTGAAACATGGCAAAGGTAGCGTTGCCAATGATGTTACAGATGAGATGGTCAGACTAAACTGG
CTGACGGAATTTATGCCTCTTCCGACCATCAAGCATTTTATCCGTACTCCTGATGATGCATGGTTACTCA
CCACTGCGATCCCCGGAAAAACAGCATTCCAGGTATTAGAAGAATATCCTGATTCAGGTGAAAATATTGT
TGATGCGCTGGCAGTGTTCCTGCGCCGGTTGCATTCGATTCCTGTTTGTAATTGTCCTTTTAACAGCGAT
CGCGTATTTCGTCTCGCTCAGGCGCAATCACGAATGAATAACGGTTTGGTTGATGCGAGTGATTTTGATG
ACGAGCGTAATGGCTGGCCTGTTGAACAAGTCTGGAAAGAAATGCATAAACTTTTGCCATTCTCACCGGA
TTCAGTCGTCACTCATGGTGATTTCTCACTTGATAACCTTATTTTTGACGAGGGGAAATTAATAGGTTGT
ATTGATGTTGGACGAGTCGGAATCGCAGACCGATACCAGGATCTTGCCATCCTATGGAACTGCCTCGGTG
AGTTTTCTCCTTCATTACAGAAACGGCTTTTTCAAAAATATGGTATTGATAATCCTGATATGAATAAATT
GCAGTTTCATTTGATGCTCGATGAGTTTTTCTAATCAGAATTGGTTAATTGGTTGTAACACTGGCAGAGC
ATTACGCTGACTTGACGGGACGGCGCAAGCTCATGACCAAAATCCCTTAACGTGAGTTACGCGTCGTTCC
ACTGAGCGTCAGACCCCGTAGAAAAGATCAAAGGATCTTCTTGAGATCCTTTTTTTCTGCGCGTAATCTG
CTGCTTGCAAACAAAAAAACCACCGCTACCAGCGGTGGTTTGTTTGCCGGATCAAGAGCTACCAACTCTT
TTTCCGAAGGTAACTGGCTTCAGCAGAGCGCAGATACCAAATACTGTTCTTCTAGTGTAGCCGTAGTTAG
GCCACCACTTCAAGAACTCTGTAGCACCGCCTACATACCTCGCTCTGCTAATCCTGTTACCAGTGGCTGC
TGCCAGTGGCGATAAGTCGTGTCTTACCGGGTTGGACTCAAGACGATAGTTACCGGATAAGGCGCAGCGG
TCGGGCTGAACGGGGGGTTCGTGCACACAGCCCAGCTTGGAGCGAACGACCTACACCGAACTGAGATACC
TACAGCGTGAGCTATGAGAAAGCGCCACGCTTCCCGAAGGGAGAAAGGCGGACAGGTATCCGGTAAGCGG
CAGGGTCGGAACAGGAGAGCGCACGAGGGAGCTTCCAGGGGGAAACGCCTGGTATCTTTATAGTCCTGTC
GGGTTTCGCCACCTCTGACTTGAGCGTCGATTTTTGTGATGCTCGTCAGGGGGGCGGAGCCTATGGAAAA
ACGCCAGCAACGCGGCCTTTTTACGGTTCCTGGCCTTTTGCTGGCCTTTTGCTCACATGTTCTTTCCTGC
GTTATCCCCTGATTCTGTGGATAACCGTATTACCGCCTTTGAGTGAGCTGATACCGCTCGCCGCAGCCGA
ACGACCGAGCGCAGCGAGTCAGTGAGCGAGGAAGCGGAAGAGCGCCCAATACGCAAACCGCCTCTCCCCG
CGCGTTGGCCGATTCATTAATGCAGCTGGCACGACAGGTTTCCCGACTGGAAAGCGGGCAGTGAGCGCAA
CGCAATTAATACGCGTACCGCTAGCCAGGAAGAGTTTGTAGAAACGCAAAAAGGCCATCCGTCAGGATGG
CCTTCTGCTTAGTTTGATGCCTGGCAGTTTATGGCGGGCGTCCTGCCCGCCACCCTCCGGGCCGTTGCTT
CACAACGTTCAAATCCGCTCCCGGCGGATTTGTCCTACTCAGGAGAGCGTTCACCGACAAACAACAGATA
AAACGAAAGGCCCAGTCTTCCGACTGAGCCTTTCGTTTTATTTGATGCCTGGCAGTTCCCTACTCTCGCG
TTAACGCTAGCATGGATGTTTTCCCAGTCACGACGTT
Features (pLannotate 1.2.2; 10 found; start..end, strand, type, name):
     33..132     +  protein_bind   attL1: mutant version of attL; recombination site for the Gateway® LR reaction LR Clonase™
    135..851     +  CDS            EGFP: EGFP is a basic (constitutively fluorescent) green fluorescent protein published in 1996, derived from Aequorea victoria. It is reported to be a rapidly-maturing weak dimer with moderate acid sensitivity.
   2806..2905    -  protein_bind   attL2: mutant version of attL; recombination site for the Gateway® LR reaction LR Clonase™
   2923..2941    -  promoter       T7 promoter: promoter for bacteriophage T7 RNA polymerase
   3075..3884    +  CDS            KanR: aminoglycoside phosphotransferase; aph(3')-Ia; confers resistance to kanamycin in bacteria or G418 (Geneticin®) in eukaryotes
   4031..4619    +  rep_origin     ori: high-copy-number ColE1/pMB1/pBR322/pUC origin of replication
   4802..4894    +  CDS            lacI (fragment): lac repressor; lacI; The lac repressor binds to the lac operator to inhibit transcription in E. coli. This inhibition can be relieved by adding lactose or isopropyl-β-D-thiogalactopyranoside (IPTG).
   4949..4976    -  terminator     rrnB T2 terminator: transcription terminator T2 from the E. coli rrnB gene
   5108..5151    +  terminator     rrnB T1 terminator: Escherichia coli rrnB; transcription terminator T1 from the E. coli rrnB gene
   5198..17      -  CDS            lacZα (fragment) (across the origin): LacZα fragment of β-galactosidase; lacZ fragment
