[The description below was written by a language model from this plasmid's Addgene catalogue record and pLannotate feature annotations shown in this document.]
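Description:
MLKS2delKASHec is a Gateway entry clone built on the pDONR221 backbone (about 5.2 kb) that carries a tagged coding sequence for maize (Zea mays) MLKS2, a KASH-type protein of the plant nuclear envelope LINC complex. It is maintained in E. coli at high copy through a ColE1/pUC-type origin and selected with kanamycin via an aminoglycoside phosphotransferase gene. The two sequence records, one from the depositor and one from repository sequencing, have the same length and the same set of annotated features and differ only in where numbering starts.

The payload lies between attL1 and attL2, the recombination sites used in an LR Clonase reaction to move an insert into an attR-containing destination vector. EGFP begins immediately after attL1, and the catalogue describes an N-terminal eGFP-FLAG-HA tag fused to MLKS2. The roughly 1.9 kb between the end of EGFP and attL2 is not annotated and presumably holds the FLAG and HA epitopes and the MLKS2 sequence. The name suggests a version lacking the KASH domain, but the record does not define the deletion, and its mutation field lists only the tag. No eukaryotic promoter is present within the cassette, as expected for an entry clone, so expression depends on the destination vector chosen. Backbone elements include rrnB T1 and T2 terminators upstream of attL1, which insulate the insert from read-through transcription, a T7 promoter beyond attL2 pointing back toward the insert, and small lacI and lacZα remnants.

The stated purpose is expression of the fluorescently and affinity-tagged LINC protein for cell biology, where EGFP would allow localisation imaging and FLAG and HA would support detection or pull-down.
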