Addgene plasmid #130858: MLKS2delKASHec
Purpose: Expression of plant nuclear envelope LINC protein fused to fluorescent protein and affinity tags for cell biology
Depositing lab: Hank Bass. Depositing organization: Florida State University, Tallahassee. Publication: MLKS2 is an ARM domain and F-actin-associated KASH protein that functions in stomatal complex development and meiotic chromosome segregation. Gumber HK, McKenna JF, Tolmie AF, Jalovec AM, Kartick AC, Graumann K, Bass HW. Nucleus. 2019 Dec;10(1):144-166. doi: 10.1080/19491034.2019.1629795. PubMed 31221013.
Backbone
  Vector backbone: pDONR221
  Vector type: Gateway entry vector
Growth in bacteria
  Bacterial resistance: Kanamycin, 50 μg/mL
  Growth temperature: 37°C
  Growth strain: DH5alpha
  Copy number: High Copy
Gene/Insert
  Gene/Insert name: MLKS2
  Species: Zea mays (maize)
  Mutation: eGFP-FLAG-HA
  Tag / fusion protein: eGFP-FLAG-HA (N terminal on insert)
  Cloning method: Gateway Cloning
Terms and licenses: Academic/Nonprofit Terms; Industry Terms
How to cite: MLKS2delKASHec was a gift from Hank Bass (Addgene plasmid # 130858 ; http://n2t.net/addgene:130858 ; RRID:Addgene_130858)
